Addgene plasmid #48868: pGGZ001
Purpose: (Empty Backbone) Empty destination vector for creating a GreenGate plant transformation plasmid with the plant resistance cassette at the T-DNA right border.
Depositing lab: Jan Lohmann. Depositing organization: Universitaet Heidelberg. Publication: GreenGate - A Novel, Versatile, and Efficient Cloning System for Plant Transgenesis. Lampropoulos A, Sutikovic Z, Wenzl C, Maegele I, Lohmann JU, Forner J. PLoS One. 2013 Dec 20;8(12):e83043. doi: 10.1371/journal.pone.0083043. PubMed 24376629.
Backbone
  Vector backbone: pGreenII
  Backbone size (bp): 2673
  Vector type: Golden Gate compatible plant transformation vector
Growth in bacteria
  Bacterial resistance: Chloramphenicol and Spectinomycin, 25 & 50 μg/mL
  Growth temperature: 37°C
  Growth strain: DB3.1
  Copy number: High Copy
Gene/Insert
  Gene/Insert name: None
Terms and licenses: Academic/Nonprofit Terms; Industry Terms: Not Available to Industry
Depositor comments: This plasmid is designed as destination vector for Golden Gate cloning using the BsaI enzyme. The 5' BsaI overhang can be exchanged using KpnI and EcoRI. The 3' BsaI overhang can be exchanged using XhoI and XbaI. There is also a a NotI-PacI-SgsI-SfaAI-KpnI MCS in front of the A-overhang and an XbaI-PaeI MCS after the G-overhang. Plasmid Features (listed as bp in full plasmid sequence): BsaI site #1 = 640-650bp BsaI site #2 = 2078-2088bp
How to cite: pGGZ001 was a gift from Jan Lohmann (Addgene plasmid # 48868 ; http://n2t.net/addgene:48868 ; RRID:Addgene_48868)
