[The description below was written by a language model from this plasmid's Addgene catalogue record and pLannotate feature annotations shown in this document.]
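Description:
pGGZ001 is an empty destination vector of the GreenGate system, a Golden Gate-compatible binary plasmid built on the pGreenII backbone for Agrobacterium-mediated plant transformation. It carries no insert of its own. The annotated sequence (about 4.1 kb) shows a high-copy ColE1/pUC-type origin for propagation in E. coli and the pSa origin characteristic of pGreen vectors, which supports replication in Agrobacterium. Backbone selection is through aadA, conferring spectinomycin (and streptomycin) resistance.

Between the nopaline-type left and right T-DNA border repeats sits a replaceable stuffer flanked by two BsaI sites. This cassette contains the chloramphenicol acetyltransferase gene (cat) and the ccdB toxin gene, together with small annotated fragments of a PDK intron, lacZα and the pBR322 bom region that appear to be remnants of the cassette's source. Because ccdB is lethal to ordinary E. coli strains, the empty vector is maintained in the ccdB-tolerant strain DB3.1 under chloramphenicol and spectinomycin. During a BsaI Golden Gate reaction the stuffer is excised and replaced by an ordered set of GreenGate entry modules joined through the A and G overhangs, so that unrecombined vector is counter-selected in standard strains. In this version the layout places the plant resistance cassette of the assembled construct next to the right border.

According to the depositor, the 5' overhang can be exchanged using KpnI and EcoRI and the 3' overhang using XhoI and XbaI. Small multiple cloning sites lie before the A overhang and after the G overhang, allowing further customisation. No plant promoter, reporter or plant selection marker is present until modules are assembled into it.
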