Features (pLannotate 1.2.2; 11 found; start..end, strand, type, name):
    534..556     +  misc_feature   LB T-DNA repeat: left border repeat from nopaline C58 T-DNA (truncated)
    657..731     +  intron         PDK intron (fragment): pdk; modified pyruvate orthophosphate dikinase intron from Flaveria trinervia 3.0
    781..1437    +  CDS            cat: CAT_ECOLX - Experimental evidence at protein level: Swiss-Prot protein existence level 1. This enzyme is an effector of chloramphenicol resistance in bacteria. From Escherichia coli. This protein is used as a marker in many commonly used cloning vectors, such as pACYC184.
   1459..1761    +  CDS            ccdB: CCDB_ECOLI - Also known as G, letB, letD. Experimental evidence at protein level: Swiss-Prot protein existence level 1. Toxic component of a type II toxin-antitoxin (TA) system, functioning in plasmid maintainence. Responsible for the post- segregational killing (PSK) of plasmid-free cells, also referred to as a plasmid addiction system. Half-life of over 2 hours. Cell killing by CcdB is accompanied by filamentation, defects in chromosome and plasmid segregation, defects in cell division, formation of anucleate cells, decreased DNA synthesis and plasmid loss. Interferes with the activity of DN
   1786..1938    +  CDS            lacZα (fragment): LacZα fragment of β-galactosidase; lacZ fragment
   1944..2032    -  misc_feature   bom (fragment): basis of mobility region from pBR322
   2133..2157    +  misc_feature   RB T-DNA repeat: right border repeat from nopaline C58 T-DNA
   2248..2836    -  rep_origin     ori: high-copy-number ColE1/pMB1/pBR322/pUC origin of replication
   3010..3795    -  CDS            aadA: S3AD_SHIFL - Experimental evidence at protein level: Swiss-Prot protein existence level 1. Mediates bacterial resistance to the antibiotics streptomycin and spectinomycin. From Shigella flexneri.
   3980..4081    +  CDS            TRA2_ECOLX (fragment): Protein predicted: Swiss-Prot protein existence level 4. Required for transposition of transposon Tn903. From Escherichia coli.
   4086..407     +  rep_origin     pSa ori (across the origin): origin of replication from bacterial plasmid pSa
>Addgene plasmid #48868 | pGGZ001 | depositor full sequence | sequence record 71304 | Full Sequence
TTTTTATCCCCGGAAGCCTGTGGATAGAGGGTAGTTATCCACGTGAAACCGCTAATGCCCCGCAAAGCCT
TGATTCACGGGGCTTTCCGGCCCGCTCCAAAAACTATCCACGTGAAATCGCTAATCAGGGTACGTGAAAT
CGCTAATCGGAGTACGTGAAATCGCTAATAAGGTCACGTGAAATCGCTAATCAAAAAGGCACGTGAGAAC
GCTAATAGCCCTTTCAGATCAACAGCTTGCAAACACCCCTCGCTCCGGCAAGTAGTTACAGCAAGTAGTA
TGTTCAATTAGCTTTTCAATTATGAATATATATATCAATTATTGGTCGCCCTTGGCTTGTGGACAATGCG
CTACGCGCACCGGCTCCGCCCGTGGACAACCGCAAGCGGTTGCCCACCGTCGAGCGCCTTTGCCCACAAC
CCGGCGGCCGGCCGCAACAGATCGTTTTATAAATTTTTTTTTTTGAAAAAGAAAAAGCCCGAAAGGCGGC
AACCTCTCGGGCTTCTGGATTTCCGATCCCCGGAATTAGATCTTGGCAGGATATATTGTGGTGTAACGTT
CTCGAACTAGGCTCGGACGAAGTAAGCGGCCGCAACCTTAATTAAACACGGCGCGCCAACAGCGATCGCA
CCAGGTACCACCTTGAGACCGAATTCGCTTACTAAAAGCCAGATAACAGTATGCGTATTTGCGCGCTGAT
TTTTGCGGTATAAGAATATATACTGATATGTATACCCGAAGTATGTCAAAAAGAGGTGTGCTAAGCTTAG
GAGGTCAGCTATGGAGAAAAAAATCACTGGATATACCACCGTTGATATATCCCAATGGCATCGTAAAGAA
CATTTTGAGGCATTTCAGTCAGTTGCTCAATGTACCTATAACCAGACCGTTCAGCTGGATATTACGGCCT
TTTTAAAGACCGTAAAGAAAAATAAGCACAAGTTTTATCCGGCCTTTATTCACATTCTTGCCCGCCTGAT
GAATGCTCATCCGGAGTTCCGTATGGCAATGAAAGACGGTGAGCTGGTGATATGGGATAGTGTTCACCCT
TGTTACACCGTTTTCCATGAGCAAACTGAAACGTTTTCATCGCTCTGGAGTGAATACCACGACGATTTCC
GGCAGTTTCTACACATATATTCGCAAGATGTGGCGTGTTACGGTGAAAACCTGGCCTATTTCCCTAAAGG
GTTTATTGAGAATATGTTTTTCGTCTCAGCCAATCCCTGGGTGAGTTTCACCAGTTTTGATTTAAACGTG
GCCAATATGGACAACTTCTTCGCCCCCGTTTTCACCATGGGCAAATATTATACGCAAGGCGACAAGGTGC
TGATGCCGCTGGCGATTCAGGTTCATCATGCCGTTTGTGATGGCTTCCATGTCGGCAGAATGCTTAATGA
ATTACAACAGTACTGCGATGAGTGGCAGGGCGGGGCGTAAGAGCTCAGGAGGACAGCTATGCAGTTTAAG
GTTTACACCTATAAAAGAGAGAGCCGTTATCGTCTGTTTGTGGATGTACAGAGTGATATTATTGACACGC
CCGGGCGACGGATGGTGATCCCCCTGGCCAGTGCACGTCTGCTGTCAGATAAAGTCTCCCGTGAACTTTA
CCCAGTGGTGCATATCGGGGATGAAAGCTGGCGCATGATGACCACCGATATGGCCAGTGTGCCAGTCTCC
GTTATCGGGGAAGAAGTGGCTGATCTCAGCCACCGCGAAAATGACATCAAAAACGCCATTAACCTGATGT
TCTGGGGAATATAAACTAGTAGGAGGTAATCAATGCTGGCCGTCGTTTTACAACGTCGTGACTGGGAAAA
CCCTGGCGTTACCCAACTTAATCGCCTTGCAGCACATCCCCCTTTCGCCAGCTGGCGTAATAGCGAAGAG
GCCCGCACCGATCGCCCTTCCCAACAGTTGCGCAGCCTGAATGGCGAATGGCGCCTGATGCGGTATTTTC
TCCTTACGCATCTGTGCGGTATTTCACACCGCATATGGTGCACTCTCAGTACAATCTGCTCTGATGCCGC
ATGATCATCTGGCGGACCTCTTCGGAGGTCCGCTTTTTTTTCTCGAGGGTCTCAGTATTCTAGACCAAGC
ATGCACAGCTGGCGTTCTCAGCCAGATCCCCTTGACAGGATATATTGGCGGGTAAACTAAGTCGCTGTAT
GTGTTTGTTTGAGATCTCATGTGAGCAAAAGGCCAGCAAAAGGCCAGGAACCGTAAAAAGGCCGCGTTGC
TGGCGTTTTTCCATAGGCTCCGCCCCCCTGACGAGCATCACAAAAATCGACGCTCAAGTCAGAGGTGGCG
AAACCCGACAGGACTATAAAGATACCAGGCGTTTCCCCCTGGAAGCTCCCTCGTGCGCTCTCCTGTTCCG
ACCCTGCCGCTTACCGGATACCTGTCCGCCTTTCTCCCTTCGGGAAGCGTGGCGCTTTCTCATAGCTCAC
GCTGTAGGTATCTCAGTTCGGTGTAGGTCGTTCGCTCCAAGCTGGGCTGTGTGCACGAACCCCCCGTTCA
GCCCGACCGCTGCGCCTTATCCGGTAACTATCGTCTTGAGTCCAACCCGGTAAGACACGACTTATCGCCA
CTGGCAGCAGCCACTGGTAACAGGATTAGCAGAGCGAGGTATGTAGGCGGTGCTACAGAGTTCTTGAAGT
GGTGGCCTAACTACGGCTACACTAGAAGAACAGTATTTGGTATCTGCGCTCTGCTGAAGCCAGTTACCTT
CGGAAGAAGAGTTGGTAGCTCTTGATCCGGCAAACAAACCACCGCTGGTAGCGGTGGTTTTTTTGTTTGC
AAGCAGCAGATTACGCGCAGAAAAAAAGGATCTCAAGAAGATCCTTTGATCTTTTCTACGGGGTCTGACG
CTCAGTGGAACGAAAACTCACGTTAAGGGATTTTGGTCATGAGATTATCAAAAAGGATCTTCACCTAGAT
CCTTTTAAATTAAAAATGAAGTTTTAAATCAATCTAAAGTATATATGTGTAACATTGGTCTAGTGATTAT
TTGCCGACTACCTTGGTGATCTCGCCTTTCACGTAGTGAACAAATTCTTCCAACTGATCTGCGCGCGAGG
CCAAGCGATCTTCTTGTCCAAGATAAGCCTGCCTAGCTTCAAGTATGACGGGCTGATACTGGGCCGGCAG
GCGCTCCATTGCCCAGTCGGCAGCGACATCCTTCGGCGCGATTTTGCCGGTTACTGCGCTGTACCAAATG
CGGGACAACGTAAGCACTACATTTCGCTCATCGCCAGCCCAGTCGGGCGGCGAGTTCCATAGCGTTAAGG
TTTCATTTAGCGCCTCAAATAGATCCTGTTCAGGAACCGGATCAAAGAGTTCCTCCGCCGCTGGACCTAC
CAAGGCAACGCTATGTTCTCTTGCTTTTGTCAGCAAGATAGCCAGATCAATGTCGATCGTGGCTGGCTCG
AAGATACCTGCAAGAATGTCATTGCGCTGCCATTCTCCAAATTGCAGTTCGCGCTTAGCTGGATAACGCC
ACGGAATGATGTCGTCGTGCACAACAATGGTGACTTCTACAGCGCGGAGAATCTCGCTCTCTCCAGGGGA
AGCCGAAGTTTCCAAAAGGTCGTTGATCAAAGCTCGCCGCGTTGTTTCATCAAGCCTTACGGTCACCGTA
ACCAGCAAATCAATATCACTGTGTGGCTTCAGGCCGCCATCCACTGCGGAGCCGTACAAATGTACGGCCA
GCAACGTCGGTTCGAGATGGCGCTCGATGACGCCAACTACCTCTGATAGTTGAGTCGATACTTCGGCGAT
CACCGCTTCCCTCATAACACCCCTTGTATTACTGTTTATGTAAGCAGACAGTTTTATTGTTCATGATGAT
ATATTTTTATCTTGTGCAATGTAACATCAGAGATTTTGAGACACAACGTGGCTTTGTTGAATAAATCGAA
CTTTTGCTGAGTTGAAGGATCAGATCACGCATCTTCCCGACAACGCAGACCGTTCCGTGGCAAAGCAAAA
GTTCAAAATCACCAACTGGTCCACCTACAACAAAGCTCTCATCAACCGTGGCTCCCTCACTTTCTGGCTG
GATGATGGGGCGATTCAGGCGATCCCCATCCAACAGCCCGCCGTCGAGCGGGCT
