>Addgene plasmid #48868 | pGGZ001 | depositor partial sequence | sequence record 71305 | LB - MCS - overhang A - BsaI recognition site - ccdB cassette - BsaI recognition site - overhang G - RB
GATCTTGGCAGGATATATTGTGGTGTAACGTTCTCGAACTAGGCTCGGACGAAGTAAGCGGCCGCAACCT
TAATTAAACACGGCGCGCCAACAGCGATCGCACCAGGTACCACCTTGAGACCGAATTCGCTTACTAAAAG
CCAGATAACAGTATGCGTATTTGCGCGCTGATTTTTGCGGTATAAGAATATATACTGATATGTATACCCG
AAGTATGTCAAAAAGAGGTGTGCTAAGCTTAGGAGGTCAGCTATGGAGAAAAAAATCACTGGATATACCA
CCGTTGATATATCCCAATGGCATCGTAAAGAACATTTTGAGGCATTTCAGTCAGTTGCTCAATGTACCTA
TAACCAGACCGTTCAGCTGGATATTACGGCCTTTTTAAAGACCGTAAAGAAAAATAAGCACAAGTTTTAT
CCGGCCTTTATTCACATTCTTGCCCGCCTGATGAATGCTCATCCGGAGTTCCGTATGGCAATGAAAGACG
GTGAGCTGGTGATATGGGATAGTGTTCACCCTTGTTACACCGTTTTCCATGAGCAAACTGAAACGTTTTC
ATCGCTCTGGAGTGAATACCACGACGATTTCCGGCAGTTTCTACACATATATTCGCAAGATGTGGCGTGT
TACGGTGAAAACCTGGCCTATTTCCCTAAAGGGTTTATTGAGAATATGTTTTTCGTCTCAGCCAATCCCT
GGGTGAGTTTCACCAGTTTTGATTTAAACGTGGCCAATATGGACAACTTCTTCGCCCCCGTTTTCACCAT
GGGCAAATATTATACGCAAGGCGACAAGGTGCTGATGCCGCTGGCGATTCAGGTTCATCATGCCGTTTGT
GATGGCTTCCATGTCGGCAGAATGCTTAATGAATTACAACAGTACTGCGATGAGTGGCAGGGCGGGGCGT
AAGAGCTCAGGAGGACAGCTATGCAGTTTAAGGTTTACACCTATAAAAGAGAGAGCCGTTATCGTCTGTT
TGTGGATGTACAGAGTGATATTATTGACACGCCCGGGCGACGGATGGTGATCCCCCTGGCCAGTGCACGT
CTGCTGTCAGATAAAGTCTCCCGTGAACTTTACCCAGTGGTGCATATCGGGGATGAAAGCTGGCGCATGA
TGACCACCGATATGGCCAGTGTGCCAGTCTCCGTTATCGGGGAAGAAGTGGCTGATCTCAGCCACCGCGA
AAATGACATCAAAAACGCCATTAACCTGATGTTCTGGGGAATATAAACTAGTAGGAGGTAATCAATGCTG
GCCGTCGTTTTACAACGTCGTGACTGGGAAAACCCTGGCGTTACCCAACTTAATCGCCTTGCAGCACATC
CCCCTTTCGCCAGCTGGCGTAATAGCGAAGAGGCCCGCACCGATCGCCCTTCCCAACAGTTGCGCAGCCT
GAATGGCGAATGGCGCCTGATGCGGTATTTTCTCCTTACGCATCTGTGCGGTATTTCACACCGCATATGG
TGCACTCTCAGTACAATCTGCTCTGATGCCGCATGATCATCTGGCGGACCTCTTCGGAGGTCCGCTTTTT
TTTCTCGAGGGTCTCAGTATTCTAGACCAAGCATGCACAGCTGGCGTTCTCAGCCAGATCCCCTTGACAG
GATATATTGGCGGGTAAACTAAGTCGCTGTATGTGTTTGTTTGA
