>Addgene plasmid #48868 | pGGZ001 | addgene partial sequence | sequence record 72478 | pBR322ori-F 5'-GGGAAACGCCTGGTATCTTT-3'
CTGACTTGAGCGTCGATTTTTGTGATGCTCGTCAGGGGGGCGGAGCCTATGGAAAAACGCCAGCAACGCG
GCCTTTTTACGGTTCCTGGCCTTTTGCTGGCCTTTTGCTCACATGAGATCTCAAACAAACACATACAGCG
ACTTAGTTTACCCGCCAATATATCCTGTCAAGGGGATCTGGCTGAGAACGCCAGCTGTGCATGCTTGGTC
TAGAATACTGAGACCCTCGAGAAAAAAAAGCGGACCTCCGAAGAGGTCCGCCAGATGATCATGCGGCATC
AGAGCAGATTGTACTGAGAGTGCACCATATGCGGTGTGAAATACCGCACAGATGCGTAAGGAGAAAATAC
CGCATCAGGCGCCATTCGCCATTCAGGCTGCGCAACTGTTGGGAAGGGCGATCGGTGCGGGCCTCTTCGC
TATTACGCCAGCTGGCGAAAGGGGGATGTGCTGCAAGGCGATTAAGTTGGGTAACGCCAGGGTTTTCCCA
GTCACGACGTTGTAAAACGACGGCCAGCATTGATTACCTCCTACTAGTTTATATTCCCCAGAACATCAGG
TTAATGGCGTTTTTGATGTCATTTTCGCGGTGGCTGAGATCAGCCACTTCTTCCCCGATAACGGAGACTG
GCACACTGGCCATATCGGTGGTCATCATGCGCCAGCTTTCATCCCCGATATGCACCACTGGGTAAAGTTC
ACGGGAGACTTTATCTGACAGCAGACGTGCACTGGCCAGGGGGATCACCATCCGTCGCCCGGGCGTGTCA
ATAATATCACTCTGTACATCCACAAACAGACGATAACGGCTCTCTCTTTTATAGGTGTAAACCTTAAACT
GCATAGCTGTCCTCCTGAGCTCTTACGCCCCGCCCTGCCACTCATCGCAGTACTGTTGTA
