>Addgene plasmid #48868 | pGGZ001 | addgene partial sequence | sequence record 72575 | CAT-R 5'-GCAACTGACTGAAATGCCTC-3'
GGTGGTATATCCAGTGATTTTTTTCTCCATAGCTGACCTCCTAAGCTTAGCACACCTCTTTTTGACATAC
TTCGGGTATACATATCAGTATATATTCTTATACCGCAAAAATCAGCGCGCAAATACGCATACTGTTATCT
GGCTTTTAGTAAGCGAATTCGGTCTCAAGGTGGTACCTGGTGCGATCGCTGTTGGCGCGCCGTGTTTAAT
TAAGGTTGCGGCCGCTTACTTCGTCCGAGCCTAGTTCGAGAACGTTACACCACAATATATCCTGCCAAGA
TCTAATTCCGGGGATCGGAAATCCAGAAGCCCGAGAGGTTGCCGCCTTTCGGGCTTTTTCTTTTTCAAAA
AAAAAAATTTATAAAACGATCTGTTGCGGCCGGCCGCCGGGTTGTGGGCAAAGGCGCTCGACGGTGGGCA
ACCGCTTGCGGTTGTCCACGGGCGGAGCCGGTGCGCGTAGCGCATTGTCCACAAGCCAAGGGCGACCAAT
AATTGATATATATATTCATAATTGAAAAGCTAATTGAACATACTACTTGCTGTAACTACTTGCCGGAGCG
AGGGGTGTTTGCAAGCTGTTGATCTGAAAGGGCTATTAGCGTTCTCACGTGCCTTTTTGATTAGCGATTT
CACGTGACCTTATTAGCGATTTCACGTACTCCGATTAGCGATTTCACGTACCCTGATTAGCGATTTCACG
TGGATAGTTTTTGGAGCGGGCCGGAAAGCCCCGTGAATCAAGGCTTTGCGGGGCATTAGCGGTTTCACGT
GGATAACTACCCTCTATCCACAGGCTTCCGGGG
